>Addgene plasmid #41821 | gRNA_DNMT3a-T1 | addgene full sequence | sequence record 142487 | Addgene assembled sequence
AGCGCCCAATACGCAAACCGCCTCTCCCCGCGCGTTGGCCGATTCATTAATGCAGCTGGCACGACAGGTT
TCCCGACTGGAAAGCGGGCAGTGAGCGCAACGCAATTAATGTGAGTTAGCTCACTCATTAGGCACCCCAG
GCTTTACACTTTATGCTTCCGGCTCGTATGTTGTGTGGAATTGTGAGCGGATAACAATTTCACACAGGAA
ACAGCTATGACCATGATTACGCCAAGCTATTTAGGTGACACTATAGAATACTCAAGCTATGCATCAAGCT
TGGTACCGAGCTCGGATCCACTAGTAACGGCCGCCAGTGTGCTGGAATTCGCCCTTTAATGCCAACTTTG
TACAAGAAAGCTGGGTCTAGAAAAAAAGCACCGACTCGGTGCCACTTTTTCAAGTTGATAACGGACTAGC
CTTATTTTAACTTGCTATTTCTAGCTCTAAAACCCTTGGGCCGCGCATCATGCGGTGTTTCGTCCTTTCC
ACAAGATATATAAAGCCAAGAAATCGAAATACTTTCAAGTTACGGTAAGCATATGATAGTCCATTTTAAA
ACATAATTTTAAAACTGCAAACTACCCAAGAAATTATTACTTTCTACGTCACGTATTTTGTACTAATATC
TTTGTGTTTACAGTCAAATTAATTCTAATTATCTCTCTAACAGCCTTGTATCGTATATGCAAATATGAAG
GAATCATGGGAAATAGGCCCTCTTCCTGCCCGACCTTGGTACCGGATCCAGTCGACTGAATTGGTTCCTT
TAAAGCCTGCTTTTTTGTACAAAGGGCGAATTCTGCAGATATCCATCACACTGGCGGCCGCTCGAGCATG
CATCTAGAGGGCCCAATTCGCCCTATAGTGAGTCGTATTACAATTCACTGGCCGTCGTTTTACAACGTCG
TGACTGGGAAAACCCTGGCGTTACCCAACTTAATCGCCTTGCAGCACATCCCCCTTTCGCCAGCTGGCGT
AATAGCGAAGAGGCCCGCACCGATCGCCCTTCCCAACAGTTGCGCAGCCTATACGTACGGCAGTTTAAGG
TTTACACCTATAAAAGAGAGAGCCGTTATCGTCTGTTTGTGGATGTACAGAGTGATATTATTGACACGCC
GGGGCGACGGATGGTGATCCCCCTGGCCAGTGCACGTCTGCTGTCAGATAAAGTCTCCCGTGAACTTTAC
CCGGTGGTGCATATCGGGGATGAAAGCTGGCGCATGATGACCACCGATATGGCCAGTGTGCCGGTCTCCG
TTATCGGGGAAGAAGTGGCTGATCTCAGCCACCGCGAAAATGACATCAAAAACGCCATTAACCTGATGTT
CTGGGGAATATAAATGTCAGGCATGAGATTATCAAAAAGGATCTTCACCTAGATCCTTTTCACGTAGAAA
GCCAGTCCGCAGAAACGGTGCTGACCCCGGATGAATGTCAGCTACTGGGCTATCTGGACAAGGGAAAACG
CAAGCGCAAAGAGAAAGCAGGTAGCTTGCAGTGGGCTTACATGGCGATAGCTAGACTGGGCGGTTTTATG
GACAGCAAGCGAACCGGAATTGCCAGCTGGGGCGCCCTCTGGTAAGGTTGGGAAGCCCTGCAAAGTAAAC
TGGATGGCTTTCTCGCCGCCAAGGATCTGATGGCGCAGGGGATCAAGCTCTGATCAAGAGACAGGATGAG
GATCGTTTCGCATGATTGAACAAGATGGATTGCACGCAGGTTCTCCGGCCGCTTGGGTGGAGAGGCTATT
CGGCTATGACTGGGCACAACAGACAATCGGCTGCTCTGATGCCGCCGTGTTCCGGCTGTCAGCGCAGGGG
CGCCCGGTTCTTTTTGTCAAGACCGACCTGTCCGGTGCCCTGAATGAACTGCAAGACGAGGCAGCGCGGC
TATCGTGGCTGGCCACGACGGGCGTTCCTTGCGCAGCTGTGCTCGACGTTGTCACTGAAGCGGGAAGGGA
CTGGCTGCTATTGGGCGAAGTGCCGGGGCAGGATCTCCTGTCATCTCACCTTGCTCCTGCCGAGAAAGTA
TCCATCATGGCTGATGCAATGCGGCGGCTGCATACGCTTGATCCGGCTACCTGCCCATTCGACCACCAAG
CGAAACATCGCATCGAGCGAGCACGTACTCGGATGGAAGCCGGTCTTGTCGATCAGGATGATCTGGACGA
AGAGCATCAGGGGCTCGCGCCAGCCGAACTGTTCGCCAGGCTCAAGGCGAGCATGCCCGACGGCGAGGAT
CTCGTCGTGACCCATGGCGATGCCTGCTTGCCGAATATCATGGTGGAAAATGGCCGCTTTTCTGGATTCA
TCGACTGTGGCCGGCTGGGTGTGGCGGACCGCTATCAGGACATAGCGTTGGCTACCCGTGATATTGCTGA
AGAGCTTGGCGGCGAATGGGCTGACCGCTTCCTCGTGCTTTACGGTATCGCCGCTCCCGATTCGCAGCGC
ATCGCCTTCTATCGCCTTCTTGACGAGTTCTTCTGAATTATTAACGCTTACAATTTCCTGATGCGGTATT
TTCTCCTTACGCATCTGTGCGGTATTTCACACCGCATACAGGTGGCACTTTTCGGGGAAATGTGCGCGGA
ACCCCTATTTGTTTATTTTTCTAAATACATTCAAATATGTATCCGCTCATGAGACAATAACCCTGATAAA
TGCTTCAATAATAGCACGTGAGGAGGGCCACCATGGCCAAGTTGACCAGTGCCGTTCCGGTGCTCACCGC
GCGCGACGTCGCCGGAGCGGTCGAGTTCTGGACCGACCGGCTCGGGTTCTCCCGGGACTTCGTGGAGGAC
GACTTCGCCGGTGTGGTCCGGGACGACGTGACCCTGTTCATCAGCGCGGTCCAGGACCAGGTGGTGCCGG
ACAACACCCTGGCCTGGGTGTGGGTGCGCGGCCTGGACGAGCTGTACGCCGAGTGGTCGGAGGTCGTGTC
CACGAACTTCCGGGACGCCTCCGGGCCGGCCATGACCGAGATCGGCGAGCAGCCGTGGGGGCGGGAGTTC
GCCCTGCGCGACCCGGCCGGCAACTGCGTGCACTTCGTGGCCGAGGAGCAGGACTGACACGTGCTAAAAC
TTCATTTTTAATTTAAAAGGATCTAGGTGAAGATCCTTTTTGATAATCTCATGACCAAAATCCCTTAACG
TGAGTTTTCGTTCCACTGAGCGTCAGACCCCGTAGAAAAGATCAAAGGATCTTCTTGAGATCCTTTTTTT
CTGCGCGTAATCTGCTGCTTGCAAACAAAAAAACCACCGCTACCAGCGGTGGTTTGTTTGCCGGATCAAG
AGCTACCAACTCTTTTTCCGAAGGTAACTGGCTTCAGCAGAGCGCAGATACCAAATACTGTCCTTCTAGT
GTAGCCGTAGTTAGGCCACCACTTCAAGAACTCTGTAGCACCGCCTACATACCTCGCTCTGCTAATCCTG
TTACCAGTGGCTGCTGCCAGTGGCGATAAGTCGTGTCTTACCGGGTTGGACTCAAGACGATAGTTACCGG
ATAAGGCGCAGCGGTCGGGCTGAACGGGGGGTTCGTGCACACAGCCCAGCTTGGAGCGAACGACCTACAC
CGAACTGAGATACCTACAGCGTGAGCTATGAGAAAGCGCCACGCTTCCCGAAGGGAGAAAGGCGGACAGG
TATCCGGTAAGCGGCAGGGTCGGAACAGGAGAGCGCACGAGGGAGCTTCCAGGGGGAAACGCCTGGTATC
TTTATAGTCCTGTCGGGTTTCGCCACCTCTGACTTGAGCGTCGATTTTTGTGATGCTCGTCAGGGGGGCG
GAGCCTATGGAAAAACGCCAGCAACGCGGCCTTTTTACGGTTCCTGGGCTTTTGCTGGCCTTTTGCTCAC
ATGTTCTTTCCTGCGTTATCCCCTGATTCTGTGGATAACCGTATTACCGCCTTTGAGTGAGCTGATACCG
CTCGCCGCAGCCGAACGACCGAGCGCAGCGAGTCAGTGAGCGAGGAAGCGGAAG
Features (pLannotate 1.2.2; 18 found; start..end, strand, type, name):
      2..94      +  CDS            lacI (fragment): lac repressor; lacI; The lac repressor binds to the lac operator to inhibit transcription in E. coli. This inhibition can be relieved by adding lactose or isopropyl-β-D-thiogalactopyranoside (IPTG).
    107..128     +  protein_bind   CAP binding site: CAP binding activates transcription in the presence of cAMP. E. coli catabolite activator protein
    143..173     +  promoter       lac promoter: promoter for the E. coli lac operon
    181..197     +  protein_bind   lac operator: The lac repressor binds to the lac operator to inhibit transcription in E. coli. This inhibition can be relieved by adding lactose or isopropyl-β-D-thiogalactopyranoside (IPTG). lac repressor encoded by lacI
    239..257     +  promoter       SP6 promoter: promoter for bacteriophage SP6 RNA polymerase
    345..366     +  protein_bind   attB2 (fragment): mutant version of attB; recombination site for the Gateway® BP reaction BP Clonase™
    378..453     -  misc_RNA       gRNA scaffold: guide RNA scaffold for the Streptococcus pyogenes CRISPR/Cas9 system
    482..722     -  promoter       U6 promoter: RNA polymerase III promoter for human U6 snRNA
    774..793     -  protein_bind   attB1 (fragment): mutant version of attB; recombination site for the Gateway® BP reaction BP Clonase™
    862..880     -  promoter       T7 promoter: promoter for bacteriophage T7 RNA polymerase
    883..1030    +  CDS            lacZα (fragment): LacZα fragment of β-galactosidase; lacZ fragment
   1040..1343    +  CDS            ccdB (fragment): CcdB, a bacterial toxin that poisons DNA gyrase; ccdB; Plasmids containing the ccdB gene cannot be propagated in standard E. coli strains.
   1391..1660    +  CDS            tnpA (fragment): TN5P_ECOLX - Also known as tnp. Experimental evidence at protein level: Swiss-Prot protein existence level 1. Mediates transposition of transposon Tn5 by a 'cut and paste' mechanism. First, the monomeric transposase binds the 19 bp inverted DNA repeats flanking the transposon. Then, dimerization of the DNA- bound transposase creates a synaptic DNA complex. After nicking of the first DNA strand, excision of the transposon proceeds through a series of intermediates. The transposase then mediates the insertion of the transposon at a new site by strand transfer. The activity of the wild- type tran
   1692..2486    +  CDS            NeoR/KanR: aminoglycoside phosphotransferase from Tn5; aph(3')-II (or nptII); confers resistance to neomycin, kanamycin, and G418 (Geneticin®)
   2507..2558    -  misc_feature   bom (fragment): basis of mobility region from pBR322
   2585..2673    +  promoter       AmpR promoter (fragment): bla
   2693..3067    +  CDS            BleoR: antibiotic-binding protein; Sh ble from Streptoalloteichus hindustanus; confers resistance to bleomycin, phleomycin, and Zeocin™
   3205..3793    +  rep_origin     ori: high-copy-number ColE1/pMB1/pBR322/pUC origin of replication
