[The description below was written by a language model from this plasmid's Addgene catalogue record and pLannotate feature annotations shown in this document.]
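Description:
gRNA_DNMT3a-T1 is a small (about 4 kb) guide RNA expression plasmid built by TOPO cloning into the pCR-Blunt II-TOPO backbone. It is intended for CRISPR/Cas9 genome engineering in mammalian cells. It is propagated in E. coli from a high-copy ColE1/pUC-type origin and selected with kanamycin through the Tn5-derived NeoR/KanR gene. A BleoR (Sh ble) cassette conferring Zeocin resistance is also annotated, as is usual for this backbone. The remaining bacterial features are backbone remnants around the cloning site: the lac promoter/operator region, a lacZα fragment fused to a ccdB fragment (the zero-background selection system that the insert disrupts), and flanking SP6 and T7 promoters that serve as sequencing primer sites.

The payload lies on the reverse strand relative to the lac promoter. It consists of a human U6 RNA polymerase III promoter followed by a short gap that presumably holds the target-specific spacer, and then the Streptococcus pyogenes Cas9 gRNA scaffold. Together these produce a single chimeric guide RNA directed at the "T1" target site in the human DNMT3A gene, which encodes a de novo DNA methyltransferase. Partial attB1 and attB2 sequences flank the cassette, but the record does not say what role, if any, they serve.

The plasmid encodes no Cas9 and no mammalian selection marker driven by a eukaryotic promoter. It is therefore meant to be co-delivered with a separate S. pyogenes Cas9 expression construct, typically by transient transfection of human cells, to direct cleavage and editing at the DNMT3A locus.
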