Addgene plasmid #41821: gRNA_DNMT3a-T1
Purpose: Expresses a guide RNA (gRNA) to target DNMT3a (T1 target sequence) for genome engineering
Depositing lab: George Church. Depositing organization: Harvard Medical School. Publication: RNA-Guided Human Genome Engineering via Cas9. Mali P, Yang L, Esvelt KM, Aach J, Guell M, Dicarlo JE, Norville JE, Church GM. Science. 2013 Feb 15;339(6121):823-6. doi: 10.1126/science.1232033 PubMed 23287722.
Backbone
  Vector backbone: pCR-Blunt II-TOPO
  Backbone manufacturer: Invitrogen
  Vector type: Mammalian Expression, CRISPR
Growth in bacteria
  Bacterial resistance: Kanamycin, 50 μg/mL
  Growth temperature: 37°C
  Growth strain: Top10
  Copy number: Unknown
Gene/Insert
  Gene/Insert name: gRNA_DNMT3a-T1
  Species: H. sapiens (human)
  Entrez Gene: DNMT3A (a.k.a. DNMT3A2, HESJAS, M.HsaIIIA, TBRS)
  Cloning method: TOPO Cloning
  Sequencing primers: 5′ T7
Terms and licenses: Academic/Nonprofit Terms; Industry Terms: Not Available to Industry
Depositor comments: gRNA target sequence GCATGATGCGCGGCCCAAGG
How to cite: gRNA_DNMT3a-T1 was a gift from George Church (Addgene plasmid # 41821 ; http://n2t.net/addgene:41821 ; RRID:Addgene_41821)
