>Addgene plasmid #41821 | gRNA_DNMT3a-T1 | depositor partial sequence | sequence record 56538 | U6_gRNA
TGTACAAAAAAGCAGGCTTTAAAGGAACCAATTCAGTCGACTGGATCCGGTACCAAGGTCGGGCAGGAAG
AGGGCCTATTTCCCATGATTCCTTCATATTTGCATATACGATACAAGGCTGTTAGAGAGATAATTAGAAT
TAATTTGACTGTAAACACAAAGATATTAGTACAAAATACGTGACGTAGAAAGTAATAATTTCTTGGGTAG
TTTGCAGTTTTAAAATTATGTTTTAAAATGGACTATCATATGCTTACCGTAACTTGAAAGTATTTCGATT
TCTTGGCTTTATATATCTTGTGGAAAGGACGAAACACCGCATGATGCGCGGCCCAAGGGTTTTAGAGCTA
GAAATAGCAAGTTAAAATAAGGCTAGTCCGTTATCAACTTGAAAAAGTGGCACCGAGTCGGTGCTTTTTT
TCTAGACCCAGCTTTCTTGTACAAAGTTGGCATTA
