>Addgene plasmid #41821 | gRNA_DNMT3a-T1 | depositor partial sequence | sequence record 57076 | Empty backbone
AGCGCCCAATACGCAAACCGCCTCTCCCCGCGCGTTGGCCGATTCATTAATGCAGCTGGCACGACAGGTT
TCCCGACTGGAAAGCGGGCAGTGAGCGCAACGCAATTAATGTGAGTTAGCTCACTCATTAGGCACCCCAG
GCTTTACACTTTATGCTTCCGGCTCGTATGTTGTGTGGAATTGTGAGCGGATAACAATTTCACACAGGAA
ACAGCTATGACCATGATTACGCCAAGCTATTTAGGTGACACTATAGAATACTCAAGCTATGCATCAAGCT
TGGTACCGAGCTCGGATCCACTAGTAACGGCCGCCAGTGTGCTGGAATTCGCCCTTAAGGGCGAATTCTG
CAGATATCCATCACACTGGCGGCCGCTCGAGCATGCATCTAGAGGGCCCAATTCGCCCTATAGTGAGTCG
TATTACAATTCACTGGCCGTCGTTTTACAACGTCGTGACTGGGAAAACCCTGGCGTTACCCAACTTAATC
GCCTTGCAGCACATCCCCCTTTCGCCAGCTGGCGTAATAGCGAAGAGGCCCGCACCGATCGCCCTTCCCA
ACAGTTGCGCAGCCTATACGTACGGCAGTTTAAGGTTTACACCTATAAAAGAGAGAGCCGTTATCGTCTG
TTTGTGGATGTACAGAGTGATATTATTGACACGCCGGGGCGACGGATGGTGATCCCCCTGGCCAGTGCAC
GTCTGCTGTCAGATAAAGTCTCCCGTGAACTTTACCCGGTGGTGCATATCGGGGATGAAAGCTGGCGCAT
GATGACCACCGATATGGCCAGTGTGCCGGTCTCCGTTATCGGGGAAGAAGTGGCTGATCTCAGCCACCGC
GAAAATGACATCAAAAACGCCATTAACCTGATGTTCTGGGGAATATAAATGTCAGGCATGAGATTATCAA
AAAGGATCTTCACCTAGATCCTTTTCACGTAGAAAGCCAGTCCGCAGAAACGGTGCTGACCCCGGATGAA
TGTCAGCTACTGGGCTATCTGGACAAGGGAAAACGCAAGCGCAAAGAGAAAGCAGGTAGCTTGCAGTGGG
CTTACATGGCGATAGCTAGACTGGGCGGTTTTATGGACAGCAAGCGAACCGGAATTGCCAGCTGGGGCGC
CCTCTGGTAAGGTTGGGAAGCCCTGCAAAGTAAACTGGATGGCTTTCTCGCCGCCAAGGATCTGATGGCG
CAGGGGATCAAGCTCTGATCAAGAGACAGGATGAGGATCGTTTCGCATGATTGAACAAGATGGATTGCAC
GCAGGTTCTCCGGCCGCTTGGGTGGAGAGGCTATTCGGCTATGACTGGGCACAACAGACAATCGGCTGCT
CTGATGCCGCCGTGTTCCGGCTGTCAGCGCAGGGGCGCCCGGTTCTTTTTGTCAAGACCGACCTGTCCGG
TGCCCTGAATGAACTGCAAGACGAGGCAGCGCGGCTATCGTGGCTGGCCACGACGGGCGTTCCTTGCGCA
GCTGTGCTCGACGTTGTCACTGAAGCGGGAAGGGACTGGCTGCTATTGGGCGAAGTGCCGGGGCAGGATC
TCCTGTCATCTCACCTTGCTCCTGCCGAGAAAGTATCCATCATGGCTGATGCAATGCGGCGGCTGCATAC
GCTTGATCCGGCTACCTGCCCATTCGACCACCAAGCGAAACATCGCATCGAGCGAGCACGTACTCGGATG
GAAGCCGGTCTTGTCGATCAGGATGATCTGGACGAAGAGCATCAGGGGCTCGCGCCAGCCGAACTGTTCG
CCAGGCTCAAGGCGAGCATGCCCGACGGCGAGGATCTCGTCGTGACCCATGGCGATGCCTGCTTGCCGAA
TATCATGGTGGAAAATGGCCGCTTTTCTGGATTCATCGACTGTGGCCGGCTGGGTGTGGCGGACCGCTAT
CAGGACATAGCGTTGGCTACCCGTGATATTGCTGAAGAGCTTGGCGGCGAATGGGCTGACCGCTTCCTCG
TGCTTTACGGTATCGCCGCTCCCGATTCGCAGCGCATCGCCTTCTATCGCCTTCTTGACGAGTTCTTCTG
AATTATTAACGCTTACAATTTCCTGATGCGGTATTTTCTCCTTACGCATCTGTGCGGTATTTCACACCGC
ATACAGGTGGCACTTTTCGGGGAAATGTGCGCGGAACCCCTATTTGTTTATTTTTCTAAATACATTCAAA
TATGTATCCGCTCATGAGACAATAACCCTGATAAATGCTTCAATAATAGCACGTGAGGAGGGCCACCATG
GCCAAGTTGACCAGTGCCGTTCCGGTGCTCACCGCGCGCGACGTCGCCGGAGCGGTCGAGTTCTGGACCG
ACCGGCTCGGGTTCTCCCGGGACTTCGTGGAGGACGACTTCGCCGGTGTGGTCCGGGACGACGTGACCCT
GTTCATCAGCGCGGTCCAGGACCAGGTGGTGCCGGACAACACCCTGGCCTGGGTGTGGGTGCGCGGCCTG
GACGAGCTGTACGCCGAGTGGTCGGAGGTCGTGTCCACGAACTTCCGGGACGCCTCCGGGCCGGCCATGA
CCGAGATCGGCGAGCAGCCGTGGGGGCGGGAGTTCGCCCTGCGCGACCCGGCCGGCAACTGCGTGCACTT
CGTGGCCGAGGAGCAGGACTGACACGTGCTAAAACTTCATTTTTAATTTAAAAGGATCTAGGTGAAGATC
CTTTTTGATAATCTCATGACCAAAATCCCTTAACGTGAGTTTTCGTTCCACTGAGCGTCAGACCCCGTAG
AAAAGATCAAAGGATCTTCTTGAGATCCTTTTTTTCTGCGCGTAATCTGCTGCTTGCAAACAAAAAAACC
ACCGCTACCAGCGGTGGTTTGTTTGCCGGATCAAGAGCTACCAACTCTTTTTCCGAAGGTAACTGGCTTC
AGCAGAGCGCAGATACCAAATACTGTCCTTCTAGTGTAGCCGTAGTTAGGCCACCACTTCAAGAACTCTG
TAGCACCGCCTACATACCTCGCTCTGCTAATCCTGTTACCAGTGGCTGCTGCCAGTGGCGATAAGTCGTG
TCTTACCGGGTTGGACTCAAGACGATAGTTACCGGATAAGGCGCAGCGGTCGGGCTGAACGGGGGGTTCG
TGCACACAGCCCAGCTTGGAGCGAACGACCTACACCGAACTGAGATACCTACAGCGTGAGCTATGAGAAA
GCGCCACGCTTCCCGAAGGGAGAAAGGCGGACAGGTATCCGGTAAGCGGCAGGGTCGGAACAGGAGAGCG
CACGAGGGAGCTTCCAGGGGGAAACGCCTGGTATCTTTATAGTCCTGTCGGGTTTCGCCACCTCTGACTT
GAGCGTCGATTTTTGTGATGCTCGTCAGGGGGGCGGAGCCTATGGAAAAACGCCAGCAACGCGGCCTTTT
TACGGTTCCTGGGCTTTTGCTGGCCTTTTGCTCACATGTTCTTTCCTGCGTTATCCCCTGATTCTGTGGA
TAACCGTATTACCGCCTTTGAGTGAGCTGATACCGCTCGCCGCAGCCGAACGACCGAGCGCAGCGAGTCA
GTGAGCGAGGAAGCGGAAG
