>Addgene plasmid #41821 | gRNA_DNMT3a-T1 | addgene partial sequence | sequence record 57099 | T7 5'-TAATACGACTCACTATAGGG-3'
GCTCGAGCGGCCGCCAGTGTGATGGATATCTGCAGAATTCGCCCTTTGTACAAAAAAGCAGGCTTTAAAG
GAACCAATTCAGTCGACTGGATCCGGTACCAAGGTCGGGCAGGAAGAGGGCCTATTTCCCATGATTCCTT
CATATTTGCATATACGATACAAGGCTGTTAGAGAGATAATTAGAATTAATTTGACTGTAAACACAAAGAT
ATTAGTACAAAATACGTGACGTAGAAAGTAATAATTTCTTGGGTAGTTTGCAGTTTTAAAATTATGTTTT
AAAATGGACTATCATATGCTTACCGTAACTTGAAAGTATTTCGATTTCTTGGCTTTATATATCTTGTGGA
AAGGACGAAACACCGCATGATGCGCGGCCCAAGGGTTTTAGAGCTAGAAATAGCAAGTTAAAATAAGGCT
AGTCCGTTATCAACTTGAAAAAGTGGCACCGAGTCGGTGCTTTTTTTCTAGACCCAGCTTTCTTGTACAA
AGTTGGCATTAAAGGGCGAATTCCAGCACACTGGCGGCCGTTACTAGTGGATCCGAGCTCGGTACCAAGC
TTGATGCATAGCTTGAGTATTCTATAGTGTCACCTAAATAGCTTGGCGTAATCATGGTCATAGCTGTTTC
CTGTGTGAAATTGTTATCCGCTCACAATTCCACACAACATACGAGCCGGAAGCATAAAGTGTAAAGCCTG
GGGTGCCTAATGAGTGAGCTAACTCACATTAATTGCGTTGCGCTCACTGCCCGCTTTCCAGTCGGGAAAC
CTGTCGTGCCAGCTGCATTAATGAATCGGCCAACGCGCGGGGAGAGGCGGTTTGCGTATTGGGCGCTCTT
CCGCTTCCTCGCTCACTGACTCGCTGCGCTCGGTCGTTCGGCTGCGGCGAGCGGTATCAGCTCACTCAAA
GGCGGTAATACGGTTATCCACAGAATCAGGGGATAACGCAGGAAAGAACATGTGAGCAAA
